Addgene plasmid #111084: AByF
Purpose: Integrates marker gene onto D. melanogaster Y chromosome
Depositing lab: Omar Akbari. Depositing organization: University of California, San Diego (UCSD). Publication: Site-specific transgenesis of the D. melanogaster Y-chromosome using CRISPR/Cas9. Buchman A, Akbari OS. Insect Mol Biol. 2018 Aug 6. doi: 10.1111/imb.12528. PubMed 30079589.
Backbone
  Vector backbone: piggybac
  Backbone size w/o insert (bp): 4000
  Total vector size (bp): 8687
  Vector type: Insect Expression
Growth in bacteria
  Bacterial resistance: Ampicillin, 100 μg/mL
  Growth temperature: 37°C
  Growth strain: DH5alpha
  Copy number: High Copy
Gene/Insert 1
  Gene/Insert name: Y homology arm left
  Species: D. melanogaster (fly)
  Insert size (bp): 999
  Cloning method: Gibson Cloning
  Sequencing primers: 5′ ggaagcttcatgggatctgctg
Gene/Insert 2
  Gene/Insert name: gypsy insulator
  Species: D. melanogaster (fly)
  Insert size (bp): 432
  Cloning method: Gibson Cloning
  Sequencing primers: 5′ CGTAATAAGTGTGCGTTGAATTTATT
Gene/Insert 3
  Gene/Insert name: 3xP3 promoter
  Species: Synthetic
  Insert size (bp): 264
  Cloning method: Gibson Cloning
  Sequencing primers: 5′ AATTCGAGCTCGCCCGGG
Gene/Insert 4
  Gene/Insert name: tdTomato
  Species: Synthetic
  Insert size (bp): 1432
  Cloning method: Gibson Cloning
  Sequencing primers: 5′ atggtgagcaagggcgaggag
Gene/Insert 5
  Gene/Insert name: SV40 3'UTR
  Species: Synthetic
  Insert size (bp): 248
  Cloning method: Gibson Cloning
  Sequencing primers: 5′ CCGCGACTCTAGATCATAA
Gene/Insert 6
  Gene/Insert name: CTCF insulator
  Species: D. melanogaster (fly)
  Insert size (bp): 308
  Cloning method: Gibson Cloning
  Sequencing primers: 5′ ccttgcagcgccacctgg
Gene/Insert 7
  Gene/Insert name: Y homology arm right
  Species: D. melanogaster (fly)
  Insert size (bp): 964
  Cloning method: Gibson Cloning
  Sequencing primers: 5′ TACAATTTGATTCAACGGTAGTGTTTTGT
Terms and licenses: Academic/Nonprofit Terms; Industry Terms: Not Available to Industry
How to cite: AByF was a gift from Omar Akbari (Addgene plasmid # 111084 ; http://n2t.net/addgene:111084 ; RRID:Addgene_111084)
