[The description below was written by a language model from this plasmid's Addgene catalogue record and pLannotate feature annotations shown in this document.]
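Description:
AByF is a homology-directed repair donor plasmid for placing a fluorescent marker at a defined site on the Drosophila melanogaster Y chromosome by CRISPR/Cas9. It is built on a piggyBac-derived insect vector backbone and is propagated in E. coli as a high-copy plasmid through a ColE1/pUC-type origin with ampicillin selection (β-lactamase under its own promoter). The fragments of AcMNPV baculovirus genes (LEF-9, FP25) annotated next to the bacterial region are probably remnants of the viral DNA that flanks piggyBac in such backbones. The short lacZα, lac promoter/operator, rop, bom and lacI matches are leftover cloning-vector sequence, and the tiny CEN/ARS hit is probably a spurious match.

The payload, assembled by Gibson cloning, lies between left and right Y-chromosome homology arms of roughly 1 kb each, which direct repair of a Cas9-induced break so that the cassette is copied into the target locus. Within the arms, a gypsy insulator precedes a 3xP3 promoter, a synthetic Pax6-responsive element that typically gives expression in the eyes. The annotated hsp70 promoter fragment is consistent with its minimal core promoter. This drives tdTomato, terminated by an SV40 3'UTR and polyadenylation signal, and the record lists a CTCF insulator downstream. The two insulators presumably shield the marker from position effects in the largely heterochromatic Y.

The feature tables also detect a φC31 attP site after the poly(A) signal, which the catalogue fields do not list. It would allow later integrase-mediated docking of further transgenes. The catalogue gives a total size of 8,687 bp, whereas the two sequence records are 9,026 and 9,040 nt. The record includes no guide RNA or Cas9, so these must be supplied separately.
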