Features (pLannotate 1.2.2; 20 found; start..end, strand, type, name):
     95..683     -  rep_origin     ori: high-copy-number ColE1/pMB1/pBR322/pUC origin of replication
    854..1714    -  CDS            AmpR: β-lactamase; bla; confers resistance to ampicillin, carbenicillin, and related antibiotics
   1715..1819    -  promoter       AmpR promoter: bla
   1914..1949    +  CDS            rop (fragment): Rop protein, which maintains plasmids at low copy number; rop
   2051..2150    +  misc_feature   bom (fragment): basis of mobility region from pBR322
   2156..2310    -  CDS            lacZα (fragment): LacZα fragment of β-galactosidase; lacZ fragment
   2314..2766    -  CDS            LEF-9 (fragment): LEF9_NPVAC - Experimental evidence at protein level: Swiss-Prot protein existence level 1. Component of the viral DNA-dependent RNA polymerase which is composed of four equimolar subunits of LEF-4, LEF-8, LEF-9, and p47. Plays an essential role in late and very late gene expression. From Autographa californica nuclear polyhedrosis virus (AcMNPV).
   2793..2996    +  CDS            FP (fragment): FP25_NPVAC - Experimental evidence at protein level: Swiss-Prot protein existence level 1. From Autographa californica nuclear polyhedrosis virus (AcMNPV).
   4781..5211    +  protein_bind   gypsy insulator: chromatin insulator from Drosophila Su(Hw), CP190, and Mod(mdg4)67.2
   5320..5442    +  promoter       hsp70 promoter (fragment): Drosophila melanogaster hsp70Bb promoter
   5486..6913    +  CDS            tdTomato: tdTomato is a basic (constitutively fluorescent) orange fluorescent protein published in 2004, derived from Discosoma sp.. It is reported to be a somewhat slowly-maturing tandem dimer with low acid sensitivity.
   6932..7015    +  CDS            large T antigen (fragment): large T antigen from SV40 (simian virus 40)
   7038..7159    +  polyA_signal   SV40 poly(A) signal: SV40 polyadenylation signal
   7237..7336    +  protein_bind   phage φC31 attP: attachment site of phage φC31 phage φC31 integrase
   7991..8007    -  misc_feature   CEN/ARS (fragment): S. cerevisiae CEN6 centromere fused to an autonomously replicating sequence
   8743..8759    -  protein_bind   lac operator: The lac repressor binds to the lac operator to inhibit transcription in E. coli. This inhibition can be relieved by adding lactose or isopropyl-β-D-thiogalactopyranoside (IPTG). lac repressor encoded by lacI
   8767..8797    -  promoter       lac promoter: promoter for the E. coli lac operon
   8812..8833    -  protein_bind   CAP binding site: CAP binding activates transcription in the presence of cAMP. E. coli catabolite activator protein
   8846..8938    -  CDS            lacI (fragment): lac repressor; lacI; The lac repressor binds to the lac operator to inhibit transcription in E. coli. This inhibition can be relieved by adding lactose or isopropyl-β-D-thiogalactopyranoside (IPTG).
   8940..9026    -  rep_origin     RSF ori (fragment): Plasmids containing the RSF 1030 origin of replication can be propagated in E. coli cells that contain additional plasmids with compatible origins.
>Addgene plasmid #111084 | AByF | depositor full sequence | sequence record 208913 | AByF sequence 9026 bps
TATCCACAGAATCAGGGGATAACGCAGGAAAGAACATGTGAGCAAAAGGCCAGCAAAAGGCCAGGAACCG
TAAAAAGGCCGCGTTGCTGGCGTTTTTCCATAGGCTCCGCCCCCCTGACGAGCATCACAAAAATCGACGC
TCAAGTCAGAGGTGGCGAAACCCGACAGGACTATAAAGATACCAGGCGTTTCCCCCTGGAAGCTCCCTCG
TGCGCTCTCCTGTTCCGACCCTGCCGCTTACCGGATACCTGTCCGCCTTTCTCCCTTCGGGAAGCGTGGC
GCTTTCTCAATGCTCACGCTGTAGGTATCTCAGTTCGGTGTAGGTCGTTCGCTCCAAGCTGGGCTGTGTG
CACGAACCCCCCGTTCAGCCCGACCGCTGCGCCTTATCCGGTAACTATCGTCTTGAGTCCAACCCGGTAA
GACACGACTTATCGCCACTGGCAGCAGCCACTGGTAACAGGATTAGCAGAGCGAGGTATGTAGGCGGTGC
TACAGAGTTCTTGAAGTGGTGGCCTAACTACGGCTACACTAGAAGGACAGTATTTGGTATCTGCGCTCTG
CTGAAGCCAGTTACCTTCGGAAAAAGAGTTGGTAGCTCTTGATCCGGCAAACAAACCACCGCTGGTAGCG
GTGGTTTTTTTGTTTGCAAGCAGCAGATTACGCGCAGAAAAAAAGGATCTCAAGAAGATCCTTTGATCTT
TTCTACGGGGTCTGACGCTCAGTGGAACGAAAACTCACGTTAAGGGATTTTGGTCATGAGATTATCAAAA
AGGATCTTCACCTAGATCCTTTTAAATTAAAAATGAAGTTTTAAATCAATCTAAAGTATATATGAGTAAA
CTTGGTCTGACAGTTACCAATGCTTAATCAGTGAGGCACCTATCTCAGCGATCTGTCTATTTCGTTCATC
CATAGTTGCCTGACTCCCCGTCGTGTAGATAACTACGATACGGGAGGGCTTACCATCTGGCCCCAGTGCT
GCAATGATACCGCGAGACCCACGCTCACCGGCTCCAGATTTATCAGCAATAAACCAGCCAGCCGGAAGGG
CCGAGCGCAGAAGTGGTCCTGCAACTTTATCCGCCTCCATCCAGTCTATTAATTGTTGCCGGGAAGCTAG
AGTAAGTAGTTCGCCAGTTAATAGTTTGCGCAACGTTGTTGCCATTGCTACAGGCATCGTGGTGTCACGC
TCGTCGTTTGGTATGGCTTCATTCAGCTCCGGTTCCCAACGATCAAGGCGAGTTACATGATCCCCCATGT
TGTGCAAAAAAGCGGTTAGCTCCTTCGGTCCTCCGATCGTTGTCAGAAGTAAGTTGGCCGCAGTGTTATC
ACTCATGGTTATGGCAGCACTGCATAATTCTCTTACTGTCATGCCATCCGTAAGATGCTTTTCTGTGACT
GGTGAGTACTCAACCAAGTCATTCTGAGAATAGTGTATGCGGCGACCGAGTTGCTCTTGCCCGGCGTCAA
TACGGGATAATACCGCGCCACATAGCAGAACTTTAAAAGTGCTCATCATTGGAAAACGTTCTTCGGGGCG
AAAACTCTCAAGGATCTTACCGCTGTTGAGATCCAGTTCGATGTAACCCACTCGTGCACCCAACTGATCT
TCAGCATCTTTTACTTTCACCAGCGTTTCTGGGTGAGCAAAAACAGGAAGGCAAAATGCCGCAAAAAAGG
GAATAAGGGCGACACGGAAATGTTGAATACTCATACTCTTCCTTTTTCAATATTATTGAAGCATTTATCA
GGGTTATTGTCTCATGAGCGGATACATATTTGAATGTATTTAGAAAAATAAACAAATAGGGGTTCCGCGC
ACATTTCCCCGAAAAGTGCCACCTGACGTCTAAGAAACCATTATTATCATGACATTAACCTATAAAAATA
GGCGTATCACGAGGCCCTTTCGTCTCGCGCGTTTCGGTGATGACGGTGAAAACCTCTGACACATGCAGCT
CCCGGAGACGGTCACAGCTTGTCTGTAAGCGGATGCCGGGAGCAGACAAGCCCGTCAGGGCGCGTCAGCG
GGTGTTGGCGGGTGTCGGGGCTGGCTTAACTATGCGGCATCAGAGCAGATTGTACTGAGAGTGCACCATA
TGCGGTGTGAAATACCGCACAGATGCGTAAGGAGAAAATACCGCATCAGGCGCCATTCGCCATTCAGGCT
GCGCAACTGTTGGGAAGGGCGATCGGTGCGGGCCTCTTCGCTATTACGCCAGCTGGCGAAAGGGGGATGT
GCTGCAAGGCGATTAAGTTGGGTAACGCCAGGGTTTTCCCAGTCACGACGTTGTAAAACGACGGCCAGTG
CCAAGCTTTGTTTAAAATATAACAAAATTGTGATCCCACAAAATGAAGTGGGGCAAAATCAAATAATTAA
CTAGTGTCCGTAAACTTGTTGGTCTTCAACTTTTTGAGGAACACGTTGGACGGCAAATCGTGACTATAAC
ACAAGTTGATTTAATAATTTTAGCCAACACGTCGGGCTGCGTGTTTTTTGCGCTCTGTGTACACGTTGAT
TAACTGGTCGATTAAATAATTTAATTTTTGGTTCTTCTTTAAATCTGTGATGAAATTTTTTAAAATAACT
TTAAATTCTTCATTGGTAAAAAATGCCACGTTTTGCAACTTGTGAGGGTCTAATATGAGGTCAAACTCAG
TAGGAGTTTTATCCAAAAAAGAAAACATGATTACGTCTGTACACGAACGCGTATTAACGCAGAGTGCAAA
GTATAAGAGGGTTAAAAAATATATTTTACGCACCATATACGCATCGGGTTGATATCGTTAATATGGATCA
ATTTGAACAGTTGATTAACGTGTCTCTGCTCAAGTCTTTGATCAAAACGCAAATCGACGAAAATGTGTCG
GACAATATCAAGTCGATGAGCGAAAAACTAAAAAGGCTAGAATACGACAATCTCACAGACAGCGTTGAGA
TATACGGTATTCACGACAGCAGGCTGAATAATAAAAAAATTAGAAACTATTATTTAACCCTAGAAAGATA
ATCATATTGTGACGTACGTTAAAGATAATCATGCGTAAAATTGACGCATGTGTTTTATCGGTCTGTATAT
CGAGGTTTATTTATTAATTTGAATAGATATTAAGTTTTATTATATTTACACTTACATACTAATAATAAAT
TCAACAAACAATTTATTTATGTTTATTTATTTATTAAAAAAAAACAAAAACTCAAAATTTCTTCTATAAA
GTAACAAAACTTTTAAACATTCTCTCTTTTACAAAAATAAACTTATTTTGTACTTTAAAAACAGTCATGT
TGTATTATAAAATAAGTAATTAGCTTAACTTATACATAATAGAAACAAATTATACTTATTAGTCAGTCAG
AAACAACTTTGGCACATATCAATATTATGCTCTCGACAAATAACTTTTTTGCATTTTTTGCACGATGCAT
TTGCCTTTCGCCTTATTTTAGAGGGGCAGTAAGTACAGTAAGTACGTTTTTTCATTACTGGCTCTTCAGT
ACTGTCATCTGATGTACCAGGCACTTCATTTGGCAAAATATTAGAGATATTATCGCGCAAATATCTCTTC
AAAGTAGGAGCTTCTAAACGCTTACGCATAAACGATGACGTCAGGCTCATGTAAAGGTTTCTCATAAATT
TTTTGCGACTTTGAACCTTTTCTCCCTTGCTACTGACATTATGGCTGTATATAATAAAAGAATTTATGCA
GGCAATGTTTATCATTCCGTACAATAATGCCATAGGCCACCTATTCGTCTTCCTACTGCAGGGGAAGCTT
CATGGGATCTGCTGGCCATTATGTAGGCGCTCCCGGGGAAACATAGTTAAGTTTGTGTTGCGGTTTGATG
ATTGCGTTGTACAGCAACAAACCTTTCACCAAACGAGTGAAAAGTGTTGTGAATTTTTTTCTCCAACGCC
AACGCTTAACTATACTCTATAACTACTCATTCACCAAAATCTATTTGCTCTATCCATAAACTAGTTCTTT
CCAAGTAACTTAATCTCCCGAATCGTAATTTCTCACTCGAACTATGGCGCGCATAGTTGTGCTTAAGGTT
GGAGGTGAGGTGTTTTGTAGATGCCCGAAGTCCACCTGTGGCTTGTTCGGTGACAAAAACTGATCTGATT
CTATATTCTAGCTCTGGTCTCAATTAGACCTCCGCTCAGAGAAGTAAATAGGAAATAGTGTCTTAAATGC
TACATTTGTAAGTGTTAATTCATAAGTGCTGCGTCGCACTTATTCCGAATTGCTGTGTTGCCTACTCTTG
AGTGGATCGATTCTTTGCTGAGTCGTTCTCCTATTACATAGTCCGGAGGAGTAGGGGTTTCCTGTCCAAA
TGTCATGTTAACGGCCGTTCGCTGAACGGTCGTTGTGTGGCCTAATTAAATCCGTTGTTTACATTTTGGT
TATTTGGCACTACTTCTAGGGTAAGCCGGCGTGGCTTAGCTAGAGGGTATGTGTGCCGTTTGGAACCGGT
AACTCCTCCCTCCTTGGATTGAAGTGACAGCCACAACGAACTAGTAGTCTTCACTAAGCTCGGCTCTGGT
ACCGTTTTAAATGCCACTCTTCTTCTTCTATTGATGAGGTATATTGTCGTCACTACTCCAACTAATAGTA
ATACGTAAAGTGCTCCGAAATTTGTAGTCGTAAATTTTTTCCAATATATGATGGAATTAGAAGCATGGTT
GGATCTTATGTTCAGCTTATGCAGGTTAATGTCTTCTGTGTTCTCGGTGAAATATATATTTTTTATAATT
GGGGATTGTGCGTTTAAACTTGGCCACGTAATAAGTGTGCGTTGAATTTATTCGCAAAAACATTGCATAT
TTTCGGCAAAGTAAAATTTTGTTGCATACCTTATCAAAAAATAAGTGCTGCATACTTTTTAGAGAAACCA
AATAATTTTTTATTGCATACCCGTTTTTAATAAAATACATTGCATACCCTCTTTTAATAAAAAATATTGC
ATACTTTGACGAAACAAATTTTCGTTGCATACCCAATAAAAGATTATTATATTGCATACCCGTTTTTAAT
AAAATACATTGCATACCCTCTTTTAATAAAAAATATTGCATACGTTGACGAAACAAATTTTCGTTGCATA
CCCAATAAAAGATTATTATATTGCATACCTTTTCTTGCCATACCATTTAGCCGATCAATTGTGCTCGGCA
ACAGTATATTTGTGGTGTGCCAACCAACAACGGCGCGCCTAAATTCGAGCTCGCCCGGGGATCTAATTCA
ATTAGAGACTAATTCAATTAGAGCTAATTCAATTAGGATCCAAGCTTATCGATTTCGAACCCTCGACCGC
CGGAGTATAAATAGAGGCGCTTCGTCTACGGAGCGACAATTCAATTCAAACAAGCAAAGTGAACACGTCG
CTAAGCGAAAGCTAAGCAAATAAACAAGCGCAGCTGAACAAGCTAAACAATCGGGGTACCGCTAGAGTCG
ACGGTACGATCCACCGGTCGCCACCATGGTGAGCAAGGGCGAGGAGGTCATCAAAGAGTTCATGCGCTTC
AAGGTGCGCATGGAGGGCTCCATGAACGGCCACGAGTTCGAGATCGAGGGCGAGGGCGAGGGCCGCCCCT
ACGAGGGCACCCAGACCGCCAAGCTGAAGGTGACCAAGGGCGGCCCCCTGCCCTTCGCCTGGGACATCCT
GTCCCCCCAGTTCATGTACGGCTCCAAGGCGTACGTGAAGCACCCCGCCGACATCCCCGATTACAAGAAG
CTGTCCTTCCCCGAGGGCTTCAAGTGGGAGCGCGTGATGAACTTCGAGGACGGCGGTCTGGTGACCGTGA
CCCAGGACTCCTCCCTGCAGGACGGCACGCTGATCTACAAGGTGAAGATGCGCGGCACCAACTTCCCCCC
CGACGGCCCCGTAATGCAGAAGAAGACCATGGGCTGGGAGGCCTCCACCGAGCGCCTGTACCCCCGCGAC
GGCGTGCTGAAGGGCGAGATCCACCAGGCCCTGAAGCTGAAGGACGGCGGCCACTACCTGGTGGAGTTCA
AGACCATCTACATGGCCAAGAAGCCCGTGCAACTGCCCGGCTACTACTACGTGGACACCAAGCTGGACAT
CACCTCCCACAACGAGGACTACACCATCGTGGAACAGTACGAGCGCTCCGAGGGCCGCCACCACCTGTTC
CTGGGGCATGGCACCGGCAGCACCGGCAGCGGCAGCTCCGGCACCGCCTCCTCCGAGGACAACAACATGG
CCGTTATCAAGGAATTTATGCGCTTCAAAGTTAGGATGGAGGGATCCATGAACGGACATGAGTTCGAGAT
CGAGGGAGAGGGCGAGGGACGCCCGTATGAAGGCACACAAACAGCCAAACTCAAGGTCACCAAGGGCGGA
CCACTGCCCTTCGCCTGGGATATCCTGAGTCCCCAGTTTATGTACGGCAGCAAGGCCTACGTTAAGCACC
CCGCTGACATACCGGACTACAAAAAGCTGTCCTTTCCGGAAGGCTTCAAGTGGGAGCGCGTGATGAATTT
CGAAGACGGAGGACTGGTCACTGTGACCCAAGATAGCAGTTTGCAGGACGGTACACTGATCTATAAGGTT
AAAATGCGCGGCACTAACTTTCCGCCAGATGGCCCAGTGATGCAGAAGAAGACCATGGGTTGGGAGGCAT
CCACCGAACGTCTGTACCCTCGAGACGGAGTGCTCAAGGGCGAGATCCATCAGGCCCTCAAACTGAAAGA
TGGTGGTCACTACCTGGTCGAATTTAAGACCATTTACATGGCCAAGAAGCCGGTTCAGCTGCCCGGATAT
TATTATGTGGATACGAAACTGGATATAACTTCGCATAACGAAGACTACACCATTGTCGAGCAGTATGAGC
GCAGCGAAGGCCGACATCACCTGTTCCTCTACGGCATGGACGAGCTGTACAAGTAGGCGGCCGCGACTCT
AGATCATAATCAGCCATACCACATTTGTAGAGGTTTTACTTGCTTTAAAAAACCTCCCACACCTCCCCCT
GAACCTGAAACATAAAATGAATGCAATTGTTGTTGTTAACTTGTTTATTGCAGCTTATAATGGTTACAAA
TAAAGCAATAGCATCACAAATTTCACAAATAAAGCATTTTTTTCACTGCATTCTAGTTGTGGTTTGTCCA
AACTCATCAATGTATCTTAAAGCTTCCTAGGGTACTGACGGACACACCGAAGCCCCGGCGGCAACCCTCA
GCGGATGCCCCGGGGCTTCACGTTTTCCCAGGTCAGAAGCGGTTTTCGGGAGTAGTGCCCCAACTGGGGT
AACCTTTGAGTTCTCTCAGTTGGGGGCGTAGGGCCGCCGACATGACACAAGGGGTTGTGACCGGGGTGGA
CACGTACGCGGGTGCTTACGACCGTCAGTCGCGCGAGCGCGAGGGCCCGGGTTTTTTAAATGGTACCCCT
TGCAGCGCCACCTGGCCGCGAAGAGTTCCATTCTCTGCTTCGAAGTACGAAGAGAGAAAGAGTACTTTAA
ATTTCCACATTCCCGCCTTGCAGCGCCACCTGGCCTTGGTAATGTAGAACTAGGAAGGAAAGCACCAACA
CAAGATGTCGCTCTCCGACGATGGACATGTCGCGTAAAAAATGTTCGATAACTTTCAATGGTTCGATTGA
ACAGACAATAAGTGTATTTAAGACACCAGTTCTTATATTCAAAAATCCTAACAACTCACACCTTGCAGCG
CCACCTGGCCCTAGAGATCCACCAACTCTAGAGAGATCTTACAATTTGATTCAACGGTAGTGTTTTGTGT
GTTTAATATTAAAATGTGAGCTGGTTCTACTTCTTTTATAATTTCTTGATTCCCTATGTCTTTAGTTTTA
AAATTGGCAGTTTCCATCTTATGTATGTTATTGAGACATTCAGTTTTAATATTACCTCTGATTGCCATTG
CATTGTCGCAGATATGGTATTTATATATCTTGTTATATTTGTTGGAAAAGTAGTAAAAAACATGCCATAT
AGTTAGGTATATTTATATATTTATATTTATATTTCATTTATGGGTAATGGGACAATGTGTGTGAACTTTT
AGTAATTTTGTTTGAATGCAGGGATTCTTATTCTAAAGTTTATCTTAATTCCAATCATGAAAGTATCTAA
TTCTAACATTTGAAATATGTGTTTGTCTGACATTTCCCGTAACTCCGGGTCGTTTAATTCTTGTCTGATT
ACGTTTACTTCCTCCTCAGATACAATAAAAGTGGGTACAATCTTTAGTTTGGCTAGTAACATTTTTAAAA
TAGTTCGACAAAACATCCAAATACATGTTAATTCTACTTGCTTACTTAATTGACTTGCTCGAAAATGGGC
AGTATAATTATTTAAGGCAAGTTCGCGTCCAACTGGAATGAATCCTGTTTGTTTTTCGAGGCTTCTGACC
GAAACTTTCCTCCTTCAACGAAATTATATTCTGCTTCAGTATCATTTGTCTTGTTGTTTGTCTCGAAATT
AAACAATCTCAGTCCGTTTGTAATTCAATCTACTAGGATTATCATCGCTTGGCAAAATGGCAGAATATCT
CGAATTTCGGTTGTTGTTATCAACTGATACTATATTGATACTATACTGATATTGATTGTAACTTGGGCGA
AAGCAATCGTTCTGCCTCATTTGTTGTCTGCTTTGACTGACTGAAAAAAGCGTAAAGTGCAGCCCCCGCA
GAACACACGATGGGACTGTTTCAGAATTCGTAATCATGGTCATAGCTGTTTCCTGTGTGAAATTGTTATC
CGCTCACAATTCCACACAACATACGAGCCGGAAGCATAAAGTGTAAAGCCTGGGGTGCCTAATGAGTGAG
CTAACTCACATTAATTGCGTTGCGCTCACTGCCCGCTTTCCAGTCGGGAAACCTGTCGTGCCAGCTGCAT
TAATGAATCGGCCAACGCGCGGGGAGAGGCGGTTTGCGTATTGGGCGCTCTTCCGCTTCCTCGCTCACTG
ACTCGCTGCGCTCGGTCGTTCGGCTGCGGCGAGCGGTATCAGCTCACTCAAAGGCGGTAATACGGT
