Features (pLannotate 1.2.2; 20 found; start..end, strand, type, name):
     95..683     -  rep_origin     ori: high-copy-number ColE1/pMB1/pBR322/pUC origin of replication
    854..1714    -  CDS            AmpR: β-lactamase; bla; confers resistance to ampicillin, carbenicillin, and related antibiotics
   1715..1819    -  promoter       AmpR promoter: bla
   1914..1949    +  CDS            rop (fragment): Rop protein, which maintains plasmids at low copy number; rop
   2051..2150    +  misc_feature   bom (fragment): basis of mobility region from pBR322
   2156..2310    -  CDS            lacZα (fragment): LacZα fragment of β-galactosidase; lacZ fragment
   2314..2781    -  CDS            LEF-9 (fragment): LEF9_NPVAC - Experimental evidence at protein level: Swiss-Prot protein existence level 1. Component of the viral DNA-dependent RNA polymerase which is composed of four equimolar subunits of LEF-4, LEF-8, LEF-9, and p47. Plays an essential role in late and very late gene expression. From Autographa californica nuclear polyhedrosis virus (AcMNPV).
   2808..3011    +  CDS            FP (fragment): FP25_NPVAC - Experimental evidence at protein level: Swiss-Prot protein existence level 1. From Autographa californica nuclear polyhedrosis virus (AcMNPV).
   4796..5226    +  protein_bind   gypsy insulator: chromatin insulator from Drosophila Su(Hw), CP190, and Mod(mdg4)67.2
   5335..5457    +  promoter       hsp70 promoter (fragment): Drosophila melanogaster hsp70Bb promoter
   5501..6928    +  CDS            tdTomato: tdTomato is a basic (constitutively fluorescent) orange fluorescent protein published in 2004, derived from Discosoma sp.. It is reported to be a somewhat slowly-maturing tandem dimer with low acid sensitivity.
   6947..7030    +  CDS            large T antigen (fragment): large T antigen from SV40 (simian virus 40)
   7053..7174    +  polyA_signal   SV40 poly(A) signal: SV40 polyadenylation signal
   7252..7351    +  protein_bind   phage φC31 attP: attachment site of phage φC31 phage φC31 integrase
   8005..8021    -  misc_feature   CEN/ARS (fragment): S. cerevisiae CEN6 centromere fused to an autonomously replicating sequence
   8757..8773    -  protein_bind   lac operator: The lac repressor binds to the lac operator to inhibit transcription in E. coli. This inhibition can be relieved by adding lactose or isopropyl-β-D-thiogalactopyranoside (IPTG). lac repressor encoded by lacI
   8781..8811    -  promoter       lac promoter: promoter for the E. coli lac operon
   8826..8847    -  protein_bind   CAP binding site: CAP binding activates transcription in the presence of cAMP. E. coli catabolite activator protein
   8860..8952    -  CDS            lacI (fragment): lac repressor; lacI; The lac repressor binds to the lac operator to inhibit transcription in E. coli. This inhibition can be relieved by adding lactose or isopropyl-β-D-thiogalactopyranoside (IPTG).
   8954..9040    -  rep_origin     RSF ori (fragment): Plasmids containing the RSF 1030 origin of replication can be propagated in E. coli cells that contain additional plasmids with compatible origins.
>Addgene plasmid #111084 | AByF | addgene full sequence | sequence record 213959 | Addgene NGS Result
TATCCACAGAATCAGGGGATAACGCAGGAAAGAACATGTGAGCAAAAGGCCAGCAAAAGGCCAGGAACCG
TAAAAAGGCCGCGTTGCTGGCGTTTTTCCATAGGCTCCGCCCCCCTGACGAGCATCACAAAAATCGACGC
TCAAGTCAGAGGTGGCGAAACCCGACAGGACTATAAAGATACCAGGCGTTTCCCCCTGGAAGCTCCCTCG
TGCGCTCTCCTGTTCCGACCCTGCCGCTTACCGGATACCTGTCCGCCTTTCTCCCTTCGGGAAGCGTGGC
GCTTTCTCATAGCTCACGCTGTAGGTATCTCAGTTCGGTGTAGGTCGTTCGCTCCAAGCTGGGCTGTGTG
CACGAACCCCCCGTTCAGCCCGACCGCTGCGCCTTATCCGGTAACTATCGTCTTGAGTCCAACCCGGTAA
GACACGACTTATCGCCACTGGCAGCAGCCACTGGTAACAGGATTAGCAGAGCGAGGTATGTAGGCGGTGC
TACAGAGTTCTTGAAGTGGTGGCCTAACTACGGCTACACTAGAAGAACAGTATTTGGTATCTGCGCTCTG
CTGAAGCCAGTTACCTTCGGAAAAAGAGTTGGTAGCTCTTGATCCGGCAAACAAACCACCGCTGGTAGCG
GTGGTTTTTTTGTTTGCAAGCAGCAGATTACGCGCAGAAAAAAAGGATCTCAAGAAGATCCTTTGATCTT
TTCTACGGGGTCTGACGCTCAGTGGAACGAAAACTCACGTTAAGGGATTTTGGTCATGAGATTATCAAAA
AGGATCTTCACCTAGATCCTTTTAAATTAAAAATGAAGTTTTAAATCAATCTAAAGTATATATGAGTAAA
CTTGGTCTGACAGTTACCAATGCTTAATCAGTGAGGCACCTATCTCAGCGATCTGTCTATTTCGTTCATC
CATAGTTGCCTGACTCCCCGTCGTGTAGATAACTACGATACGGGAGGGCTTACCATCTGGCCCCAGTGCT
GCAATGATACCGCGAGACCCACGCTCACCGGCTCCAGATTTATCAGCAATAAACCAGCCAGCCGGAAGGG
CCGAGCGCAGAAGTGGTCCTGCAACTTTATCCGCCTCCATCCAGTCTATTAATTGTTGCCGGGAAGCTAG
AGTAAGTAGTTCGCCAGTTAATAGTTTGCGCAACGTTGTTGCCATTGCTACAGGCATCGTGGTGTCACGC
TCGTCGTTTGGTATGGCTTCATTCAGCTCCGGTTCCCAACGATCAAGGCGAGTTACATGATCCCCCATGT
TGTGCAAAAAAGCGGTTAGCTCCTTCGGTCCTCCGATCGTTGTCAGAAGTAAGTTGGCCGCAGTGTTATC
ACTCATGGTTATGGCAGCACTGCATAATTCTCTTACTGTCATGCCATCCGTAAGATGCTTTTCTGTGACT
GGTGAGTACTCAACCAAGTCATTCTGAGAATAGTGTATGCGGCGACCGAGTTGCTCTTGCCCGGCGTCAA
TACGGGATAATACCGCGCCACATAGCAGAACTTTAAAAGTGCTCATCATTGGAAAACGTTCTTCGGGGCG
AAAACTCTCAAGGATCTTACCGCTGTTGAGATCCAGTTCGATGTAACCCACTCGTGCACCCAACTGATCT
TCAGCATCTTTTACTTTCACCAGCGTTTCTGGGTGAGCAAAAACAGGAAGGCAAAATGCCGCAAAAAAGG
GAATAAGGGCGACACGGAAATGTTGAATACTCATACTCTTCCTTTTTCAATATTATTGAAGCATTTATCA
GGGTTATTGTCTCATGAGCGGATACATATTTGAATGTATTTAGAAAAATAAACAAATAGGGGTTCCGCGC
ACATTTCCCCGAAAAGTGCCACCTGACGTCTAAGAAACCATTATTATCATGACATTAACCTATAAAAATA
GGCGTATCACGAGGCCCTTTCGTCTCGCGCGTTTCGGTGATGACGGTGAAAACCTCTGACACATGCAGCT
CCCGGAGACGGTCACAGCTTGTCTGTAAGCGGATGCCGGGAGCAGACAAGCCCGTCAGGGCGCGTCAGCG
GGTGTTGGCGGGTGTCGGGGCTGGCTTAACTATGCGGCATCAGAGCAGATTGTACTGAGAGTGCACCATA
TGCGGTGTGAAATACCGCACAGATGCGTAAGGAGAAAATACCGCATCAGGCGCCATTCGCCATTCAGGCT
GCGCAACTGTTGGGAAGGGCGATCGGTGCGGGCCTCTTCGCTATTACGCCAGCTGGCGAAAGGGGGATGT
GCTGCAAGGCGATTAAGTTGGGTAACGCCAGGGTTTTCCCAGTCACGACGTTGTAAAACGACGGCCAGTG
CCAAGCTTTGTTTAAAAATATAACAAAATTGTGATCCCACAAAATGAAGTGGGGCAAAATCAAATAATTA
ATAGTGTCCGTAAACTTGTTGGTCTTCAACTTTTTGAGGAACACGTTGGACGGCAAATCCGTGACTATAA
CACAAGTTGATTTAATAATTTTAGCCAACACGTCGGGCTGCGTGTTTTTTGCCGACGCGTCTGTGTACAC
GTTGATTAACTGGTCGATTAAACTGTTGAAATAATTTAATTTTTGGTTCTTCTTTAAATCTGTGATGAAA
TTTTTTAAAATAACTTTAAATTCTTCATTGGTAAAAAATGCCACGTTTTGCAACTTGTGAGGGTCTAATA
TGAGGTCAAACTCAGTAGGAGTTTTATCCAAAAAAGAAAACATGATTACGTCTGTACACGAACGCGTATT
AACGCAGAGTGCAAAGTATAAGAGGGTTAAAAAATATATTTTACGCACCATATACGCATCGGGTTGATAT
CGTTAATATGGATCAATTTGAACAGTTGATTAACGTGTCTCTGCTCAAGTCTTTGATCAAAACGCAAATC
GACGAAAATGTGTCGGACAATATCAAGTCGATGAGCGAAAAACTAAAAAGGCTAGAATACGACAATCTCA
CAGACAGCGTTGAGATATACGGTATTCACGACAGCAGGCTGAATAATAAAAAAATTAGAAACTATTATTT
AACCCTAGAAAGATAATCATATTGTGACGTACGTTAAAGATAATCATGCGTAAAATTGACGCATGTGTTT
TATCGGTCTGTATATCGAGGTTTATTTATTAATTTGAATAGATATTAAGTTTTATTATATTTACACTTAC
ATACTAATAATAAATTCAACAAACAATTTATTTATGTTTATTTATTTATTAAAAAAAAACAAAAACTCAA
AATTTCTTCTATAAAGTAACAAAACTTTTAAACATTCTCTCTTTTACAAAAATAAACTTATTTTGTACTT
TAAAAACAGTCATGTTGTATTATAAAATAAGTAATTAGCTTAACTTATACATAATAGAAACAAATTATAC
TTATTAGTCAGTCAGAAACAACTTTGGCACATATCAATATTATGCTCTCGACAAATAACTTTTTTGCATT
TTTTGCACGATGCATTTGCCTTTCGCCTTATTTTAGAGGGGCAGTAAGTACAGTAAGTACGTTTTTTCAT
TACTGGCTCTTCAGTACTGTCATCTGATGTACCAGGCACTTCATTTGGCAAAATATTAGAGATATTATCG
CGCAAATATCTCTTCAAAGTAGGAGCTTCTAAACGCTTACGCATAAACGATGACGTCAGGCTCATGTAAA
GGTTTCTCATAAATTTTTTGCGACTTTGAACCTTTTCTCCCTTGCTACTGACATTATGGCTGTATATAAT
AAAAGAATTTATGCAGGCAATGTTTATCATTCCGTACAATAATGCCATAGGCCACCTATTCGTCTTCCTA
CTGCAGGGGAAGCTTCATGGGATCTGCTGGCCATTATGTAGGCGCTCCCGGGGAAACATAGTTAAGTTTG
TGTTGCGGTTTGATGATTGCGTTGTACAGCAACAAACCTTTCACCAAACGAGTGAAAAGTGTTGTGAATT
TTTTTCTCCAACGCCAACGCTTAACTATACTCTATAACTACTCATTCACCAAAATCTATTTGCTCTATCC
ATAAACTAGTTCTTTCCAAGTAACTTAATCTCCCGAATCGTAATTTCTCACTCGAACTATGGCGCGCATA
GTTGTGCTTAAGGTTGGAGGTGAGGTGTTTTGTAGATGCCCGAAGTCCACCTGTGGCTTGTTCGGTGACA
AAAACTGATCTGATTCTATATTCTAGCTCTGGTCTCAATTAGACCTCCGCTCAGAGAAGTAAATAGGAAA
TAGTGTCTTAAATGCTACATTTGTAAGTGTTAATTCATAAGTGCTGCGTCGCACTTATTCCGAATTGCTG
TGTTGCCTACTCTTGAGTGGATCGATTCTTTGCTGAGTCGTTCTCCTATTACATAGTCCGGAGGAGTAGG
GGTTTCCTGTCCAAATGTCATGTTAACGGCCGTTCGCTGAACGGTCGTTGTGTGGCCTAATTAAATCCGT
TGTTTACATTTTGGTTATTTGGCACTACTTCTAGGGTAAGCCGGCGTGGCTTAGCTAGAGGGTATGTGTG
CCGTTTGGAACCGGTAACTCCTCCCTCCTTGGATTGAAGTGACAGCCACAACGAACTAGTAGTCTTCACT
AAGCTCGGCTCTGGTACCGTTTTAAATGCCACTCTTCTTCTTCTATTGATGAGGTATATTGTCGTCACTA
CTCCAACTAATAGTAATACGTAAAGTGCTCCGAAATTTGTAGTCGTAAATTTTTTCCAATATATGATGGA
ATTAGAAGCATGGTTGGATCTTATGTTCAGCTTATGCAGGTTAATGTCTTCTGTGTTCTCGGTGAAATAT
ATATTTTTTATAATTGGGGATTGTGCGTTTAAACTTGGCCACGTAATAAGTGTGCGTTGAATTTATTCGC
AAAAACATTGCATATTTTCGGCAAAGTAAAATTTTGTTGCATACCTTATCAAAAAATAAGTGCTGCATAC
TTTTTAGAGAAACCAAATAATTTTTTATTGCATACCCGTTTTTAATAAAATACATTGCATACCCTCTTTT
AATAAAAAATATTGCATACTTTGACGAAACAAATTTTCGTTGCATACCCAATAAAAGATTATTATATTGC
ATACCCGTTTTTAATAAAATACATTGCATACCCTCTTTTAATAAAGAATATTGCATACGTTGACGAAACA
AATTTTCGTTGCATACCCAATAAAAGATTATTATATTGCATACCTTTTCTTGCCATACCATTTAGCCGAT
CAATTGTGCTCGGCAACAGTATATTTGTGGTGTGCCAACCAACAACGGCGCGCCTAAATTCGAGCTCGCC
CGGGGATCTAATTCAATTAGAGACTAATTCAATTAGAGCTAATTCAATTAGGATCCAAGCTTATCGATTT
CGAACCCTCGACCGCCGGAGTATAAATAGAGGCGCTTCGTCTACGGAGCGACAATTCAATTCAAACAAGC
AAAGTGAACACGTCGCTAAGCGAAAGCTAAGCAAATAAACAAGCGCAGCTGAACAAGCTAAACAATCGGG
GTACCGCTAGAGTCGACGGTACGATCCACCGGTCGCCACCATGGTGAGCAAGGGCGAGGAGGTCATCAAA
GAGTTCATGCGCTTCAAGGTGCGCATGGAGGGCTCCATGAACGGCCACGAGTTCGAGATCGAGGGCGAGG
GCGAGGGCCGCCCCTACGAGGGCACCCAGACCGCCAAGCTGAAGGTGACCAAGGGCGGCCCCCTGCCCTT
CGCCTGGGACATCCTGTCCCCCCAGTTCATGTACGGCTCCAAGGCGTACGTGAAGCACCCCGCCGACATC
CCCGATTACAAGAAGCTGTCCTTCCCCGAGGGCTTCAAGTGGGAGCGCGTGATGAACTTCGAGGACGGCG
GTCTGGTGACCGTGACCCAGGACTCCTCCCTGCAGGACGGCACGCTGATCTACAAGGTGAAGATGCGCGG
CACCAACTTCCCCCCCGACGGCCCCGTAATGCAGAAGAAGACCATGGGCTGGGAGGCCTCCACCGAGCGC
CTGTACCCCCGCGACGGCGTGCTGAAGGGCGAGATCCACCAGGCCCTGAAGCTGAAGGACGGCGGCCACT
ACCTGGTGGAGTTCAAGACCATCTACATGGCCAAGAAGCCCGTGCAACTGCCCGGCTACTACTACGTGGA
CACCAAGCTGGACATCACCTCCCACAACGAGGACTACACCATCGTGGAACAGTACGAGCGCTCCGAGGGC
CGCCACCACCTGTTCCTGGGGCATGGCACCGGCAGCACCGGCAGCGGCAGCTCCGGCACCGCCTCCTCCG
AGGACAACAACATGGCCGTTATCAAGGAATTTATGCGCTTCAAAGTTAGGATGGAGGGATCCATGAACGG
ACATGAGTTCGAGATCGAGGGAGAGGGCGAGGGACGCCCGTATGAAGGCACACAAACAGCCAAACTCAAG
GTCACCAAGGGCGGACCACTGCCCTTCGCCTGGGATATCCTGAGTCCCCAGTTTATGTACGGCAGCAAGG
CCTACGTTAAGCACCCCGCTGACATACCGGACTACAAAAAGCTGTCCTTTCCGGAAGGCTTCAAGTGGGA
GCGCGTGATGAATTTCGAAGACGGAGGACTGGTCACTGTGACCCAAGATAGCAGTTTGCAGGACGGTACA
CTGATCTATAAGGTTAAAATGCGCGGCACTAACTTTCCGCCAGATGGCCCAGTGATGCAGAAGAAGACCA
TGGGTTGGGAGGCATCCACCGAACGTCTGTACCCTCGAGACGGAGTGCTCAAGGGCGAGATCCATCAGGC
CCTCAAACTGAAAGATGGTGGTCACTACCTGGTCGAATTTAAGACCATTTACATGGCCAAGAAGCCGGTT
CAGCTGCCCGGATATTATTATGTGGATACGAAACTGGATATAACTTCGCATAACGAAGACTACACCATTG
TCGAGCAGTATGAGCGCAGCGAAGGCCGACATCACCTGTTCCTCTACGGCATGGACGAGCTGTACAAGTA
GGCGGCCGCGACTCTAGATCATAATCAGCCATACCACATTTGTAGAGGTTTTACTTGCTTTAAAAAACCT
CCCACACCTCCCCCTGAACCTGAAACATAAAATGAATGCAATTGTTGTTGTTAACTTGTTTATTGCAGCT
TATAATGGTTACAAATAAAGCAATAGCATCACAAATTTCACAAATAAAGCATTTTTTTCACTGCATTCTA
GTTGTGGTTTGTCCAAACTCATCAATGTATCTTAAAGCTTCCTAGGGTACTGACGGACACACCGAAGCCC
CGGCGGCAACCCTCAGCGGATGCCCCGGGGCTTCACGTTTTCCCAGGTCAGAAGCGGTTTTCGGGAGTAG
TGCCCCAACTGGGGTAACCTTTGAGTTCTCTCAGTTGGGGGCGTAGGGTCGCCGACATGACACAAGGGGT
TGTGACCGGGGTGGACACGTACGCGGGTGCTTACGACCGTCAGTCGCGCGAGCGCGAGGGCCCGGGTTTT
TTAAATGGTACCCTTGCAGCGCCACCTGGCCGCGAAGAGTTCCATTCTCTGCTTCGAAGTACGAAGAGAG
AAAGAGTACTTTAAATTTCCACATTCCCGCCTTGCAGCGCCACCTGGCCTTGGTAATGTAGAACTAGGAA
GGAAAGCACCAACACAAGATGTCGCTCTCCGACGATGGACATGTCGCGTAAAAAATGTTCGATAACTTTC
AATGGTTCGATTGAACAGACAATAAGTGTATTTAAGACACCAGTTCTTATATTCAAAAATCCTAACAACT
CACACCTTGCAGCGCCACCTGGCCCTAGAGATCCACCAACTCTAGAGAGATCTTACAATTTGATTCAACG
GTAGTGTTTTGTGTGTTTAATATTAAAATGTGAGCTGGTTCTACTTCTTTTATAATTTCTTGATTCCCTA
TGTCTTTAGTTTTAAAATTGGCAGTTTCCATCTTATGTATGTTATTGAGACATTCAGTTTTAATATTACC
TCTGATTGCCATTGCATTGTCGCAGATATGGTATTTATATATCTTGTTATATTTGTTGGAAAAGTAGTAA
AAAACATGCCATATAGTTAGGTATATTTATATATTTATATTTATATTTCATTTATGGGTAATGGGACAAT
GTGTGTGAACTTTTAGTAATTTTGTTTGAATGCAGGGATTCTTATTCTAAAGTTTATCTTAATTCCAATC
ATGAAAGTATCTAATTCTAACATTTGAAATATGTGTTTGTCTGACATTTCCCGTAACTCCGGGTCGTTTA
ATTCTTGTCTGATTACGTTTACTTCCTCCTCAGATACAATAAAAGTGGGTACAATCTTTAGTTTGGCTAG
TAACATTTTTAAAATAGTTCGACAAAACATCCAAATACATGTTAATTCTACTTGCTTACTTAATTGACTT
GCTCGAAAATGGGCAGTATAATTATTTAAGGCAAGTTCGCGTCCAACTGGAATGAATCCTGTTTGTTTTT
CGAGGCTTCTGACCGAAACTTTCCTCCTTCAACGAAATTATATTCTGCTTCAGTATCATTTGTCTTGTTG
TTTGTCTCGAAATTAAACAATCTCAGTCCGTTTGTAATTCAATCTACTAGGATTATCATCGCTTGGCAAA
ATGGCAGAATATCTCGAATTTCGGTTGTTGTTATCAACTGATACTATATTGATACTATACTGATATTGAT
TGTAACTTGGGCGAAAGCAATCGTTCTGCCTCATTTGTTGTCTGCTTTGACTGACTGAAAAAAGCGTAAA
GTGCAGCCCCCGCAGAACACACGATGGGACTGTTTCAGAATTCGTAATCATGGTCATAGCTGTTTCCTGT
GTGAAATTGTTATCCGCTCACAATTCCACACAACATACGAGCCGGAAGCATAAAGTGTAAAGCCTGGGGT
GCCTAATGAGTGAGCTAACTCACATTAATTGCGTTGCGCTCACTGCCCGCTTTCCAGTCGGGAAACCTGT
CGTGCCAGCTGCATTAATGAATCGGCCAACGCGCGGGGAGAGGCGGTTTGCGTATTGGGCGCTCTTCCGC
TTCCTCGCTCACTGACTCGCTGCGCTCGGTCGTTCGGCTGCGGCGAGCGGTATCAGCTCACTCAAAGGCG
GTAATACGGT
